>Addgene plasmid #247249 | pNP2321 (Cloning backbone, bRNA + recombinase] | addgene full sequence | sequence record 490362 | Addgene NGS Result
GACGTCAGGTGGCACTTTTCGGGGAAATGTGCGCGGAACCCCTATTTGTTTATTTTTCTAAATACATTCA
AATATGTATCCGCTCATGAGACAATAACCCTGATAAATGCTTCAATAATATTGAAAAAGGAAGAGTATGA
GTATTCAACATTTCCGTGTCGCCCTTATTCCCTTTTTTGCGGCATTTTGCCTTCCTGTTTTTGCTCACCC
AGAAACGCTGGTGAAAGTAAAAGATGCTGAAGATCAGTTGGGTGCACGAGTGGGTTACATCGAACTGGAT
CTCAACAGCGGTAAGATCCTTGAGAGTTTTCGCCCCGAAGAACGTTTTCCAATGATGAGCACTTTTAAAG
TTCTGCTATGTGGCGCGGTATTATCCCGTATTGACGCCGGGCAAGAGCAACTCGGTCGCCGCATACACTA
TTCTCAGAATGACTTGGTTGAGTACTCACCAGTCACAGAAAAGCATCTTACGGATGGCATGACAGTAAGA
GAATTATGCAGTGCTGCCATAACCATGAGTGATAACACTGCGGCCAACTTACTTCTGACAACGATCGGAG
GACCGAAGGAGCTAACCGCTTTTTTGCACAACATGGGGGATCATGTAACTCGCCTTGATCGTTGGGAACC
GGAGCTGAATGAAGCCATACCAAACGACGAGCGTGACACCACGATGCCTGTAGCAATGGCAACAACGTTG
CGCAAACTATTAACTGGCGAACTACTTACTCTAGCTTCCCGGCAACAATTAATAGACTGGATGGAGGCGG
ATAAAGTTGCAGGACCACTTCTGCGCTCGGCCCTTCCGGCTGGCTGGTTTATTGCTGATAAATCTGGAGC
CGGTGAGCGTGGGTCACGCGGTATCATTGCAGCACTGGGGCCAGATGGTAAGCCCTCCCGTATCGTAGTT
ATCTACACGACGGGGAGTCAGGCAACTATGGATGAACGAAATAGACAGATCGCTGAGATAGGTGCCTCAC
TGATTAAGCATTGGTAACTGTCAGACCAAGTTTACTCATATATACTTTAGATTGATTTAAAACTTCATTT
TTAATTTAAAAGGATCTAGGTGAAGATCCTTTTTGATAATCTCATGACCAAAATCCCTTAACGTGAGTTT
TCGTTCCACTGAGCGTCAGACCCCGTAGAAAAGATCAAAGGATCTTCTTGAGATCCTTTTTTTCTGCGCG
TAATCTGCTGCTTGCAAACAAAAAAACCACCGCTACCAGCGGTGGTTTGTTTGCCGGATCAAGAGCTACC
AACTCTTTTTCCGAAGGTAACTGGCTTCAGCAGAGCGCAGATACCAAATACTGTTCTTCTAGTGTAGCCG
TAGTTAGGCCACCACTTCAAGAACTCTGTAGCACCGCCTACATACCTCGCTCTGCTAATCCTGTTACCAG
TGGCTGCTGCCAGTGGCGATAAGTCGTGTCTTACCGGGTTGGACTCAAGACGATAGTTACCGGATAAGGC
GCAGCGGTCGGGCTGAACGGGGGGTTCGTGCACACAGCCCAGCTTGGAGCGAACGACCTACACCGAACTG
AGATACCTACAGCGTGAGCTATGAGAAAGCGCCACGCTTCCCGAAGGGAGAAAGGCGGACAGGTATCCGG
TAAGCGGCAGGGTCGGAACAGGAGAGCGCACGAGGGAGCTTCCAGGGGGAAACGCCTGGTATCTTTATAG
TCCTGTCGGGTTTCGCCACCTCTGACTTGAGCGTCGATTTTTGTGATGCTCGTCAGGGGGGCGGAGCCTA
TGGAAAAACGCCAGCAACGCGGCCTTTTTACGGTTCCTGGCCTTTTGCTGGCCTTTTGCTCACATGTTCT
TTCCTGCGTTATCCCCTGATTCTGTGGATAACCGTATTACCGCCTTTGAGTGAGCTGATACCGCTCGCCG
CAGCCGAACGACCGAGCGCAGCGAGTCAGTGAGCGAGGAAGCGGAAGAGGGCCTATTTCCCATGATTCCT
TCATATTTGCATATACGATACAAGGCTGTTAGAGAGATAATTGGAATTAATTTGACTGTAAACACAAAGA
TATTAGTACAAAATACGTGACGTAGAAAGTAATAATTTCTTGGGTAGTTTGCAGTTTTAAAATTATGTTT
TAAAATGGACTATCATATGCTTACCGTAACTTGAAAGTATTTCGATTTCTTGGCTTTATATATCTTGTGG
AAAGGACGAAACACCGCGAGACCATGGCCACCGGTCTCTGGCCGGCATGGTCCCAGCCTCCTCGCTGGCG
CCGGCTGGGCAACATGCTTCGGCATGGCGAATGGGACTTTTTTTGTTCTAGTCCGTTTTTAGCGCGTGCG
CCAATTCTGCAGACAAATGGCTCTAGAGGTACCGGCTCCGGTGCCCGTCAGTGGGCAGAGCGCACATCGC
CCACAGTCCCCGAGAAGTTGGGGGGAGGGGTCGGCAATTGAACCGGTGCCTAGAGAAGGTGGCGCGGGGT
AAACTGGGAAAGTGATGTCGTGTACTGGCTCCGCCTTTTTCCCGAGGGTGGGGGAGAACCGTATATAAGT
GCAGTAGTCGCCGTGAACGTTCTTTTTCGCAACGGGTTTGCCGCCAGAACACAGGTAAGTGCCGTGTGTG
GTTCCCGCGGGCCTGGCCTCTTTACGGGTTATGGCCCTTGCGTGCCTTGAATTACTTCCACCTGGCTGCA
GTACGTGATTCTTGATCCCGAGCTTCGGGTTGGAAGTGGGTGGGAGAGTTCGAGGCCTTGCGCTTAAGGA
GCCCCTTCGCCTCGTGCTTGAGTTGAGGCCTGGCCTGGGCGCTGGGGCCGCCGCGTGCGAATCTGGTGGC
ACCTTCGCGCCTGTCTCGCTGCTTTCGATAAGTCTCTAGCCATTTAAAATTTTTGATGACCTGCTGCGAC
GCTTTTTTTCTGGCAAGATAGTCTTGTAAATGCGGGCCAAGATCTGCACACTGGTATTTCGGTTTTTGGG
GCCGCGGGCGGCGACGGGGCCCGTGCGTCCCAGCGCACATGTTCGGCGAGGCGGGGCCTGCGAGCGCGGC
CACCGAGAATCGGACGGGGGTAGTCTCAAGCTGGCCGGCCTGCTCTGGTGCCTGGCCTCGCGCCGCCGTG
TATCGCCCCGCCCTGGGCGGCAAGGCTGGCCCGGTCGGCACCAGTTGCGTGAGCGGAAAGATGGCCGCTT
CCCGGCCCTGCTGCAGGGAGCTCAAAATGGAGGACGCGGCGCTCGGGAGAGCGGGCGGGTGAGTCACCCA
CACAAAGGAAAAGGGCCTTTCCGTCCTCAGCCGTCGCTTCATGTGACTCCACGGAGTACCGGGCGCCGTC
CAGGCACCTCGATTAGTTCTCGAGCTTTTGGAGTACGTCGTCTTTAGGTTGGGGGGAGGGGTTTTATGCG
ATGGAGTTTCCCCACACTGAGTGGGTGGAGACTGAAGTTAGGCCAGCTTGGCACTTGATGTAATTCTCCT
TGGAATTTGCCCTTTTTGAGTTTGGATCTTGGTTCATTCTCAAGCCTCAGACAGTGGTTCAAAGTTTTTT
TCTTCCATTTCAGGTGTCGTGACGTACGGCCACCATGAGAGACGATGGCCACCCGTCTCCGCTAGCGGAG
GGGGTGGAAGCCCAAAAAAGAAGAGAAAGGTACCTAAGAAAAAGCGGAAGGTCCCCAAGAAGAAGAGGAA
AGTTGGAAGCGGTGCCACGAACTTCTCTCTGTTAAAGCAAGCAGGCGACGTAGAAGAAAACCCAGGTCCC
GGATCCGTGAGCAAGGGCGAGGAGCTGTTCACCGGGGTGGTGCCCATCCTGGTCGAGCTGGACGGCGACG
TAAACGGCCACAAGTTCAGCGTGTCCGGCGAGGGCGAGGGCGATGCCACCTACGGCAAGCTGACCCTGAA
GTTCATCTGCACCACCGGCAAGCTGCCCGTGCCCTGGCCCACCCTCGTGACCACCCTGACCTACGGCGTG
CAGTGCTTCAGCCGCTACCCCGACCACATGAAGCAGCACGACTTCTTCAAGTCCGCCATGCCCGAAGGCT
ACGTCCAGGAGCGCACCATCTTCTTCAAGGACGACGGCAACTACAAGACCCGCGCCGAGGTGAAGTTCGA
GGGCGACACCCTGGTGAACCGCATCGAGCTGAAGGGCATCGACTTCAAGGAGGACGGCAACATCCTGGGG
CACAAGCTGGAGTACAACTACAACAGCCACAACGTCTATATCATGGCCGACAAGCAGAAGAACGGCATCA
AGGTGAACTTCAAGATCCGCCACAACATCGAGGACGGCAGCGTGCAGCTCGCCGACCACTACCAGCAGAA
CACCCCCATCGGCGACGGCCCCGTGCTGCTGCCCGACAACCACTACCTGAGCACCCAGTCCGCCCTGAGC
AAAGACCCCAACGAGAAGCGCGATCACATGGTCCTGCTGGAGTTCGTGACCGCCGCCGGGATCACTCTCG
GCATGGACGAGCTGTACAAGTAACTCGAGCTAGAGCTCGCTGATCAGCCTCGACTGTGCCTTCTAGTTGC
CAGCCATCTGTTGTTTGCCCCTCCCCCGTGCCTTCCTTGACCCTGGAAGGTGCCACTCCCACTGTCCTTT
CCTAATAAAATGAGGAAATTGCATCGCATTGTCTGAGTAGGTGTCATTCTATTCTGGGGGGTGGGGTGGG
GCAGGACAGCAAGGGGGAGGATTGGGAAGACAATAGCAGGCATGCTGGGGAC
Features (pLannotate 1.2.2; 8 found; start..end, strand, type, name):
     32..136     +  promoter       AmpR promoter: bla
    137..997     +  CDS            AmpR: β-lactamase; bla; confers resistance to ampicillin, carbenicillin, and related antibiotics
   1168..1756    +  rep_origin     ori: high-copy-number ColE1/pMB1/pBR322/pUC origin of replication
   1937..2177    +  promoter       U6 promoter: RNA polymerase III promoter for human U6 snRNA
   2344..3522    +  promoter       EF-1α promoter: strong constitutive promoter for human elongation factor EF-1α
   3582..3602    +  CDS            SV40 NLS: nuclear localization signal of SV40 (simian virus 40) large T antigen
   3717..4433    +  CDS            EGFP: the original enhanced GFP (Yang et al., 1996) mammalian codon-optimized
   4464..4671    +  polyA_signal   bGH poly(A) signal: bovine growth hormone polyadenylation signal
