[The description below was written by a language model from this plasmid's Addgene catalogue record and pLannotate feature annotations shown in this document.]
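Description:
pNP2321 is an empty mammalian expression backbone of about 4.7 kb, designed to receive both components of a bridge recombinase system, the bridge RNA and the recombinase protein, on a single plasmid. It is maintained in E. coli through a high-copy ColE1/pUC-type origin and selected with ampicillin via the β-lactamase gene under its native bla promoter. No parental vector backbone is named in the record, and no insert is present.

The payload consists of two tandem, same-orientation expression units, each containing a "landing pad" cloning site in place of a gene. The first is a human U6 RNA polymerase III promoter followed by a BsaI landing pad, intended for insertion of a bridge RNA sequence so that it is transcribed as a small non-coding RNA. The second is the strong constitutive EF-1α promoter followed by a BsmBI landing pad into which a recombinase coding sequence is cloned. According to the depositor's description, the inserted recombinase is fused at its C-terminus to three copies of the SV40 nuclear localization signal, then linked through a P2A self-cleaving peptide to EGFP, with a bovine growth hormone polyadenylation signal terminating the transcript. The automated annotation flags only one SV40 NLS and does not annotate the P2A or the landing pads, but the spacing between features is consistent with the described layout. Using two different type IIS enzymes allows each component to be inserted independently by Golden Gate-style cloning, while the NLS directs the recombinase to the nucleus and co-translated EGFP marks transfected cells. The backbone was deposited alongside work on programmable, large-scale rearrangement of the human genome with bridge recombinases.
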