Addgene plasmid #247249: pNP2321 (Cloning backbone, bRNA + recombinase]
Purpose: (Empty Backbone) Cloning backbone for cloning bridge recombinase and bridge RNA
Depositing lab: Patrick Hsu. Depositing organization: Arc Institute. Publication: Megabase-scale human genome rearrangement with programmable bridge recombinases. Perry NT, Bartie LJ, Katrekar D, Gonzalez GA, Durrant MG, Pai JJ, Fanton A, Martins JQ, Hiraizumi M, Ricci-Tam C, Nishimasu H, Konermann S, Hsu PD. Science. 2025 Sep 25:eadz0276. doi: 10.1126/science.adz0276. PubMed 40997214.
Backbone
  Vector backbone: N/A
  Vector type: Mammalian Expression
Growth in bacteria
  Bacterial resistance: Ampicillin, 100 μg/mL
  Growth temperature: 37°C
  Growth strain: DH5alpha
  Copy number: High Copy
Gene/Insert
  Gene/Insert name: None
Terms and licenses: Academic/Nonprofit Terms; Industry Terms: Not Available to Industry
Depositor comments: U6-LP(BsaI) with Ef1a-LP(BsmBI)-3xSV40NLS-P2A-EGFP (Bridge RNA and Recombinase Landing Pad Backbone). Please visit https://doi.org/10.1101/2025.05.14.653916 for bioRxiv preprint.
How to cite: pNP2321 (Cloning backbone, bRNA + recombinase] was a gift from Patrick Hsu (Addgene plasmid # 247249 ; http://n2t.net/addgene:247249 ; RRID:Addgene_247249)
